Addgene plasmid #174136: pCMV-T7-SpG-P2A-mScarlet (MNW006)
Purpose: CMV and T7 promoter expression plasmid for human codon optimized SpG(D1135L/S1136W/G1218K/E1219Q/R1335Q/T1337R) with a c-terminal bi-partite NLS, 3x flag tag, and P2A-mScarlet
Depositing lab: Benjamin Kleinstiver. Depositing organization: Massachusetts General Hospital.
Backbone
  Vector backbone: JDS246 (Plasmid #43861)
  Vector type: Mammalian Expression ; in vitro transcription; T7 promoter
Growth in bacteria
  Bacterial resistance: Ampicillin, 100 μg/mL
  Growth temperature: 37°C
  Growth strain: DH5alpha
  Copy number: High Copy
Gene/Insert
  Gene/Insert name: human codon optimized SpG with BPNLS-3xFLAG-P2A-mScarlet (alt name: MNW006)
  Species: Synthetic
  Mutation: SpG=D1135L/S1136W/G1218K/E1219Q/R1335Q/T1337R
  Promoter: CMV and T7
  Tag / fusion protein: BPNLS-3xFLAG-P2A-mScarlet (C terminal on insert)
  Cloning method: Gibson Cloning
  Sequencing primers: 5′ oBK6928-CCAAGTCTCCACCCCATTGACG; 3′ oBK219-GGGAGTGGCACCTTCCAGGGTC
Terms and licenses: Academic/Nonprofit Terms; Industry Terms: Not Available to Industry
How to cite: pCMV-T7-SpG-P2A-mScarlet (MNW006) was a gift from Benjamin Kleinstiver (Addgene plasmid # 174136 ; http://n2t.net/addgene:174136 ; RRID:Addgene_174136)
