[The description below was written by a language model from this plasmid's Addgene catalogue record and pLannotate feature annotations shown in this document.]
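Description:
pCMV-T7-SpG-P2A-mScarlet (MNW006) is an 8.4 kb mammalian expression and in vitro transcription plasmid built on the JDS246 Cas9 expression backbone. It is propagated in E. coli through a high-copy ColE1/pUC-type origin and selected with ampicillin via the β-lactamase gene and its native promoter. Small leftover backbone fragments (lac promoter/operator, CAP site, partial lacI, a bom remnant, and short SV40 promoter and MCS fragments) are annotated but play no evident role in the payload.

The payload is a single open reading frame placed downstream of the CMV immediate-early enhancer and promoter, with a T7 promoter positioned just before the coding sequence. CMV therefore drives expression in transfected mammalian cells, while T7 allows mRNA to be made by in vitro transcription from the same template. The coding sequence is a human codon-optimized Streptococcus pyogenes Cas9 carrying the SpG substitutions D1135L, S1136W, G1218K, E1219Q, R1335Q and T1337R; the annotation tool labels it as overlapping N- and C-terminal Cas9 portions, but these span one continuous gene. According to the catalogue entry, its C terminus is fused to a bipartite nuclear localization signal (not separately annotated in the feature table) and a 3xFLAG epitope for detection, followed by a P2A ribosome-skipping peptide and the red fluorescent protein mScarlet. The P2A causes mScarlet to be released as a separate protein, so red fluorescence reports which cells express the nuclease without being attached to it. A bovine growth hormone polyadenylation signal terminates the transcript. No guide RNA cassette is annotated, so a guide would have to be supplied separately. The record supports use for SpG expression in mammalian cells, with fluorescence available to identify or enrich expressing cells.
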