Features (pLannotate 1.2.2; 18 found; start..end, strand, type, name):
    132..335     +  promoter       CMV promoter: human cytomegalovirus (CMV) immediate early promoter
    377..395     +  promoter       T7 promoter: promoter for bacteriophage T7 RNA polymerase
    409..2127    +  CDS            Cas9(N): N-terminal portion of Streptococcus pyogenes Cas9 (Zetsche et al., 2015)
   2014..4512    +  CDS            Cas9(C): C-terminal portion of Streptococcus pyogenes Cas9 (Zetsche et al., 2015)
   4600..4665    +  CDS            3xFLAG: three tandem FLAG® epitope tags, followed by an enterokinase cleavage site
   4741..5436    +  CDS            mScarlet: mScarlet is a basic (constitutively fluorescent) red fluorescent protein published in 2016, derived from synthetic construct. It has moderate acid sensitivity.
   5491..5715    +  polyA_signal   bGH poly(A) signal: bovine growth hormone polyadenylation signal
   5719..5740    +  promoter       SV40 promoter (fragment): SV40 enhancer and early promoter
   5745..5761    +  misc_feature   MCS (fragment): pBluescript multiple cloning site
   5810..5826    -  protein_bind   lac operator: The lac repressor binds to the lac operator to inhibit transcription in E. coli. This inhibition can be relieved by adding lactose or isopropyl-β-D-thiogalactopyranoside (IPTG). lac repressor encoded by lacI
   5834..5864    -  promoter       lac promoter: promoter for the E. coli lac operon
   5879..5900    -  protein_bind   CAP binding site: CAP binding activates transcription in the presence of cAMP. E. coli catabolite activator protein
   5913..6005    -  CDS            lacI (fragment): lac repressor; lacI; The lac repressor binds to the lac operator to inhibit transcription in E. coli. This inhibition can be relieved by adding lactose or isopropyl-β-D-thiogalactopyranoside (IPTG).
   6188..6776    -  rep_origin     ori: high-copy-number ColE1/pMB1/pBR322/pUC origin of replication
   6947..7807    -  CDS            AmpR: β-lactamase; bla; confers resistance to ampicillin, carbenicillin, and related antibiotics
   7808..7912    -  promoter       AmpR promoter: bla
   7983..8027    -  misc_feature   bom (fragment): basis of mobility region from pBR322
   8182..131     +  enhancer       CMV enhancer (across the origin): human cytomegalovirus immediate early enhancer
>Addgene plasmid #174136 | pCMV-T7-SpG-P2A-mScarlet (MNW006) | addgene full sequence | sequence record 341914 | Addgene NGS Result
ATATGCCAAGTACGCCCCCTATTGACGTCAATGACGGTAAATGGCCCGCCTGGCATTATGCCCAGTACAT
GACCTTATGGGACTTTCCTACTTGGCAGTACATCTACGTATTAGTCATCGCTATTACCATGGTGATGCGG
TTTTGGCAGTACATCAATGGGCGTGGATAGCGGTTTGACTCACGGGGATTTCCAAGTCTCCACCCCATTG
ACGTCAATGGGAGTTTGTTTTGGCACCAAAATCAACGGGACTTTCCAAAATGTCGTAACAACTCCGCCCC
ATTGACGCAAATGGGCGGTAGGCGTGTACGGTGGGAGGTCTATATAAGCAGAGCTGGTTTAGTGAACCGT
CAGATCCGCTAGAGATCCGCGGCCGCTAATACGACTCACTATAGGGAGAGCCGCCACCATGGACAAGAAG
TACAGCATCGGCCTGGACATCGGCACCAACTCTGTGGGCTGGGCCGTGATCACCGACGAGTACAAGGTGC
CCAGCAAGAAATTCAAGGTGCTGGGCAACACCGACCGGCACAGCATCAAGAAGAACCTGATCGGAGCCCT
GCTGTTCGACAGCGGCGAAACAGCCGAGGCCACCCGGCTGAAGAGAACCGCCAGAAGAAGATACACCAGA
CGGAAGAACCGGATCTGCTATCTGCAAGAGATCTTCAGCAACGAGATGGCCAAGGTGGACGACAGCTTCT
TCCACAGACTGGAAGAGTCCTTCCTGGTGGAAGAGGATAAGAAGCACGAGCGGCACCCCATCTTCGGCAA
CATCGTGGACGAGGTGGCCTACCACGAGAAGTACCCCACCATCTACCACCTGAGAAAGAAACTGGTGGAC
AGCACCGACAAGGCCGACCTGCGGCTGATCTATCTGGCCCTGGCCCACATGATCAAGTTCCGGGGCCACT
TCCTGATCGAGGGCGACCTGAACCCCGACAACAGCGACGTGGACAAGCTGTTCATCCAGCTGGTGCAGAC
CTACAACCAGCTGTTCGAGGAAAACCCCATCAACGCCAGCGGCGTGGACGCCAAGGCCATCCTGTCTGCC
AGACTGAGCAAGAGCAGACGGCTGGAAAATCTGATCGCCCAGCTGCCCGGCGAGAAGAAGAATGGCCTGT
TCGGAAACCTGATTGCCCTGAGCCTGGGCCTGACCCCCAACTTCAAGAGCAACTTCGACCTGGCCGAGGA
TGCCAAACTGCAGCTGAGCAAGGACACCTACGACGACGACCTGGACAACCTGCTGGCCCAGATCGGCGAC
CAGTACGCCGACCTGTTTCTGGCCGCCAAGAACCTGTCCGACGCCATCCTGCTGAGCGACATCCTGAGAG
TGAACACCGAGATCACCAAGGCCCCCCTGAGCGCCTCTATGATCAAGAGATACGACGAGCACCACCAGGA
CCTGACCCTGCTGAAAGCTCTCGTGCGGCAGCAGCTGCCTGAGAAGTACAAAGAGATTTTCTTCGACCAG
AGCAAGAACGGCTACGCCGGCTACATTGACGGCGGAGCCAGCCAGGAAGAGTTCTACAAGTTCATCAAGC
CCATCCTGGAAAAGATGGACGGCACCGAGGAACTGCTCGTGAAGCTGAACAGAGAGGACCTGCTGCGGAA
GCAGCGGACCTTCGACAACGGCAGCATCCCCCACCAGATCCACCTGGGAGAGCTGCACGCCATTCTGCGG
CGGCAGGAAGATTTTTACCCATTCCTGAAGGACAACCGGGAAAAGATCGAGAAGATCCTGACCTTCCGCA
TCCCCTACTACGTGGGCCCTCTGGCCAGGGGAAACAGCAGATTCGCCTGGATGACCAGAAAGAGCGAGGA
AACCATCACCCCCTGGAACTTCGAGGAAGTGGTGGACAAGGGCGCTTCCGCCCAGAGCTTCATCGAGCGG
ATGACCAACTTCGATAAGAACCTGCCCAACGAGAAGGTGCTGCCCAAGCACAGCCTGCTGTACGAGTACT
TCACCGTGTATAACGAGCTGACCAAAGTGAAATACGTGACCGAGGGAATGAGAAAGCCCGCCTTCCTGAG
CGGCGAGCAGAAAAAGGCCATCGTGGACCTGCTGTTCAAGACCAACCGGAAAGTGACCGTGAAGCAGCTG
AAAGAGGACTACTTCAAGAAAATCGAGTGCTTCGACTCCGTGGAAATCTCCGGCGTGGAAGATCGGTTCA
ACGCCTCCCTGGGCACATACCACGATCTGCTGAAAATTATCAAGGACAAGGACTTCCTGGACAATGAGGA
AAACGAGGACATTCTGGAAGATATCGTGCTGACCCTGACACTGTTTGAGGACAGAGAGATGATCGAGGAA
CGGCTGAAAACCTATGCCCACCTGTTCGACGACAAAGTGATGAAGCAGCTGAAGCGGCGGAGATACACCG
GCTGGGGCAGGCTGAGCCGGAAGCTGATCAACGGCATCCGGGACAAGCAGTCCGGCAAGACAATCCTGGA
TTTCCTGAAGTCCGACGGCTTCGCCAACAGAAACTTCATGCAGCTGATCCACGACGACAGCCTGACCTTT
AAAGAGGACATCCAGAAAGCCCAGGTGTCCGGCCAGGGCGATAGCCTGCACGAGCACATTGCCAATCTGG
CCGGCAGCCCCGCCATTAAGAAGGGCATCCTGCAGACAGTGAAGGTGGTGGACGAGCTCGTGAAAGTGAT
GGGCCGGCACAAGCCCGAGAACATCGTGATCGAAATGGCCAGAGAGAACCAGACCACCCAGAAGGGACAG
AAGAACAGCCGCGAGAGAATGAAGCGGATCGAAGAGGGCATCAAAGAGCTGGGCAGCCAGATCCTGAAAG
AACACCCCGTGGAAAACACCCAGCTGCAGAACGAGAAGCTGTACCTGTACTACCTGCAGAATGGGCGGGA
TATGTACGTGGACCAGGAACTGGACATCAACCGGCTGTCCGACTACGATGTGGACCATATCGTGCCTCAG
AGCTTTCTGAAGGACGACTCCATCGACAACAAGGTGCTGACCAGAAGCGACAAGAACCGGGGCAAGAGCG
ACAACGTGCCCTCCGAAGAGGTCGTGAAGAAGATGAAGAACTACTGGCGGCAGCTGCTGAACGCCAAGCT
GATTACCCAGAGAAAGTTCGACAATCTGACCAAGGCCGAGAGAGGCGGCCTGAGCGAACTGGATAAGGCC
GGCTTCATCAAGAGACAGCTGGTGGAAACCCGGCAGATCACAAAGCACGTGGCACAGATCCTGGACTCCC
GGATGAACACTAAGTACGACGAGAATGACAAGCTGATCCGGGAAGTGAAAGTGATCACCCTGAAGTCCAA
GCTGGTGTCCGATTTCCGGAAGGATTTCCAGTTTTACAAAGTGCGCGAGATCAACAACTACCACCACGCC
CACGACGCCTACCTGAACGCCGTCGTGGGAACCGCCCTGATCAAAAAGTACCCTAAGCTGGAAAGCGAGT
TCGTGTACGGCGACTACAAGGTGTACGACGTGCGGAAGATGATCGCCAAGAGCGAGCAGGAAATCGGCAA
GGCTACCGCCAAGTACTTCTTCTACAGCAACATCATGAACTTTTTCAAGACCGAGATTACCCTGGCCAAC
GGCGAGATCCGGAAGCGGCCTCTGATCGAGACAAACGGCGAAACCGGGGAGATCGTGTGGGATAAGGGCC
GGGATTTTGCCACCGTGCGGAAAGTGCTGAGCATGCCCCAAGTGAATATCGTGAAAAAGACCGAGGTGCA
GACAGGCGGCTTCAGCAAAGAGTCTATCCTGCCCAAGAGGAACAGCGATAAGCTGATCGCCAGAAAGAAG
GACTGGGACCCTAAGAAGTACGGCGGCTTCCTGTGGCCCACCGTGGCCTATTCTGTGCTGGTGGTGGCCA
AAGTGGAAAAGGGCAAGTCCAAGAAACTGAAGAGTGTGAAAGAGCTGCTGGGGATCACCATCATGGAAAG
AAGCAGCTTCGAGAAGAATCCCATCGACTTTCTGGAAGCCAAGGGCTACAAAGAAGTGAAAAAGGACCTG
ATCATCAAGCTGCCTAAGTACTCCCTGTTCGAGCTGGAAAACGGCCGGAAGAGAATGCTGGCCTCTGCCA
AGCAGCTGCAGAAGGGAAACGAACTGGCCCTGCCCTCCAAATATGTGAACTTCCTGTACCTGGCCAGCCA
CTATGAGAAGCTGAAGGGCTCCCCCGAGGATAATGAGCAGAAACAGCTGTTTGTGGAACAGCACAAGCAC
TACCTGGACGAGATCATCGAGCAGATCAGCGAGTTCTCCAAGAGAGTGATCCTGGCCGACGCTAATCTGG
ACAAAGTGCTGTCCGCCTACAACAAGCACCGGGATAAGCCCATCAGAGAGCAGGCCGAGAATATCATCCA
CCTGTTTACCCTGACCAATCTGGGAGCCCCTGCCGCCTTCAAGTACTTTGACACCACCATCGACCGGAAG
CAGTACAGAAGCACCAAAGAGGTGCTGGACGCCACCCTGATCCACCAGAGCATCACCGGCCTGTACGAGA
CACGGATCGACCTGTCTCAGCTGGGAGGCGACGGATCCGGCGGAGGCGGAAGCGGGAAAAGAACCGCCGA
CGGCAGCGAATTCGAGCCCAAGAAGAAGAGGAAAGTCTCGAGCGGAGGCGACTACAAAGACCATGACGGT
GATTATAAAGATCATGACATCGATTACAAGGATGACGATGACAAGGGAGGCGGTGGAAGCGGCGCAACAA
ACTTCTCTCTGCTGAAACAAGCCGGAGATGTCGAAGAGAATCCTGGACCGATGGTGAGCAAGGGCGAGGC
AGTGATCAAGGAGTTCATGCGGTTCAAGGTGCACATGGAGGGCTCCATGAACGGCCACGAGTTCGAGATC
GAGGGCGAGGGCGAGGGCCGCCCCTACGAGGGCACCCAGACCGCCAAGCTGAAGGTGACCAAGGGTGGCC
CCCTGCCCTTCTCCTGGGACATCCTGTCCCCTCAGTTCATGTACGGCTCCAGGGCCTTCACCAAGCACCC
CGCCGACATCCCCGACTACTATAAGCAGTCCTTCCCCGAGGGCTTCAAGTGGGAGCGCGTGATGAACTTC
GAGGACGGCGGCGCCGTGACCGTGACCCAGGACACCTCCCTGGAGGACGGCACCCTGATCTACAAGGTGA
AGCTCCGCGGCACCAACTTCCCTCCTGACGGCCCCGTAATGCAGAAGAAGACAATGGGCTGGGAAGCGTC
CACCGAGCGGTTGTACCCCGAGGACGGCGTGCTGAAGGGCGACATTAAGATGGCCCTGCGCCTGAAGGAC
GGCGGCCGCTACCTGGCGGACTTCAAGACCACCTACAAGGCCAAGAAGCCCGTGCAGATGCCCGGCGCCT
ACAACGTCGACCGCAAGTTGGACATCACCTCCCACAACGAGGACTACACCGTGGTGGAACAGTACGAACG
CTCCGAGGGCCGCCACTCCACCGGCGGCATGGACGAGCTGTACAAGTGACCGGTCATCATCACCATCACC
ATTGAGTTTAAACCCGCTGATCAGCCTCGACTGTGCCTTCTAGTTGCCAGCCATCTGTTGTTTGCCCCTC
CCCCGTGCCTTCCTTGACCCTGGAAGGTGCCACTCCCACTGTCCTTTCCTAATAAAATGAGGAAATTGCA
TCGCATTGTCTGAGTAGGTGTCATTCTATTCTGGGGGGTGGGGTGGGGCAGGACAGCAAGGGGGAGGATT
GGGAAGACAATAGCAGGCATGCTGGGGATGCGGTGGGCTCTATGGCTTCTGAGGCGGAAAGAACCAGCTG
GGGCTCGATACCGTCGACCTCTAGCTAGAGCTTGGCGTAATCATGGTCATAGCTGTTTCCTGTGTGAAAT
TGTTATCCGCTCACAATTCCACACAACATACGAGCCGGAAGCATAAAGTGTAAAGCCTAGGGTGCCTAAT
GAGTGAGCTAACTCACATTAATTGCGTTGCGCTCACTGCCCGCTTTCCAGTCGGGAAACCTGTCGTGCCA
GCTGCATTAATGAATCGGCCAACGCGCGGGGAGAGGCGGTTTGCGTATTGGGCGCTCTTCCGCTTCCTCG
CTCACTGACTCGCTGCGCTCGGTCGTTCGGCTGCGGCGAGCGGTATCAGCTCACTCAAAGGCGGTAATAC
GGTTATCCACAGAATCAGGGGATAACGCAGGAAAGAACATGTGAGCAAAAGGCCAGCAAAAGGCCAGGAA
CCGTAAAAAGGCCGCGTTGCTGGCGTTTTTCCATAGGCTCCGCCCCCCTGACGAGCATCACAAAAATCGA
CGCTCAAGTCAGAGGTGGCGAAACCCGACAGGACTATAAAGATACCAGGCGTTTCCCCCTGGAAGCTCCC
TCGTGCGCTCTCCTGTTCCGACCCTGCCGCTTACCGGATACCTGTCCGCCTTTCTCCCTTCGGGAAGCGT
GGCGCTTTCTCATAGCTCACGCTGTAGGTATCTCAGTTCGGTGTAGGTCGTTCGCTCCAAGCTGGGCTGT
GTGCACGAACCCCCCGTTCAGCCCGACCGCTGCGCCTTATCCGGTAACTATCGTCTTGAGTCCAACCCGG
TAAGACACGACTTATCGCCACTGGCAGCAGCCACTGGTAACAGGATTAGCAGAGCGAGGTATGTAGGCGG
TGCTACAGAGTTCTTGAAGTGGTGGCCTAACTACGGCTACACTAGAAGAACAGTATTTGGTATCTGCGCT
CTGCTGAAGCCAGTTACCTTCGGAAAAAGAGTTGGTAGCTCTTGATCCGGCAAACAAACCACCGCTGGTA
GCGGTGGTTTTTTTGTTTGCAAGCAGCAGATTACGCGCAGAAAAAAAGGATCTCAAGAAGATCCTTTGAT
CTTTTCTACGGGGTCTGACGCTCAGTGGAACGAAAACTCACGTTAAGGGATTTTGGTCATGAGATTATCA
AAAAGGATCTTCACCTAGATCCTTTTAAATTAAAAATGAAGTTTTAAATCAATCTAAAGTATATATGAGT
AAACTTGGTCTGACAGTTACCAATGCTTAATCAGTGAGGCACCTATCTCAGCGATCTGTCTATTTCGTTC
ATCCATAGTTGCCTGACTCCCCGTCGTGTAGATAACTACGATACGGGAGGGCTTACCATCTGGCCCCAGT
GCTGCAATGATACCGCGAGACCCACGCTCACCGGCTCCAGATTTATCAGCAATAAACCAGCCAGCCGGAA
GGGCCGAGCGCAGAAGTGGTCCTGCAACTTTATCCGCCTCCATCCAGTCTATTAATTGTTGCCGGGAAGC
TAGAGTAAGTAGTTCGCCAGTTAATAGTTTGCGCAACGTTGTTGCCATTGCTACAGGCATCGTGGTGTCA
CGCTCGTCGTTTGGTATGGCTTCATTCAGCTCCGGTTCCCAACGATCAAGGCGAGTTACATGATCCCCCA
TGTTGTGCAAAAAAGCGGTTAGCTCCTTCGGTCCTCCGATCGTTGTCAGAAGTAAGTTGGCCGCAGTGTT
ATCACTCATGGTTATGGCAGCACTGCATAATTCTCTTACTGTCATGCCATCCGTAAGATGCTTTTCTGTG
ACTGGTGAGTACTCAACCAAGTCATTCTGAGAATAGTGTATGCGGCGACCGAGTTGCTCTTGCCCGGCGT
CAATACGGGATAATACCGCGCCACATAGCAGAACTTTAAAAGTGCTCATCATTGGAAAACGTTCTTCGGG
GCGAAAACTCTCAAGGATCTTACCGCTGTTGAGATCCAGTTCGATGTAACCCACTCGTGCACCCAACTGA
TCTTCAGCATCTTTTACTTTCACCAGCGTTTCTGGGTGAGCAAAAACAGGAAGGCAAAATGCCGCAAAAA
AGGGAATAAGGGCGACACGGAAATGTTGAATACTCATACTCTTCCTTTTTCAATATTATTGAAGCATTTA
TCAGGGTTATTGTCTCATGAGCGGATACATATTTGAATGTATTTAGAAAAATAAACAAATAGGGGTTCCG
CGCACATTTCCCCGAAAAGTGCCACCTGACGTCGACGGATCGGGAGATCGATCTCCCGATCCCCTAGGGT
CGACTCTCAGTACAATCTGCTCTGATGCCGCATAGTTAAGCCAGTATCTGCTCCCTGCTTGTGTGTTGGA
GGTCGCTGAGTAGTGCGCGAGCAAAATTTAAGCTACAACAAGGCAAGGCTTGACCGACAATTGCATGAAG
AATCTGCTTAGGGTTAGGCGTTTTGCGCTGCTTCGCGATGTACGGGCCAGATATACGCGTTGACATTGAT
TATTGACTAGTTATTAATAGTAATCAATTACGGGGTCATTAGTTCATAGCCCATATATGGAGTTCCGCGT
TACATAACTTACGGTAAATGGCCCGCCTGGCTGACCGCCCAACGACCCCCGCCCATTGACGTCAATAATG
ACGTATGTTCCCATAGTAACGCCAATAGGGACTTTCCATTGACGTCAATGGGTGGAGTATTTACGGTAAA
CTGCCCACTTGGCAGTACATCAAGTGTATC
